>Addgene plasmid #174575 | pICSL01005 | addgene full sequence | sequence record 343535 | Addgene NGS Result
ATTCGTGAGACCACGAAGTGGCTCTTCAGTGGACGAAAGGGCCTCGTGATACGCCTATTTTTATAGGTTA
ATGTCATGATAATAATGGTTTCTTAGACGTCAGGTGGCACTTTTCGGGGAAATGTGCGCGGAACCCCTAT
TTGTTTATTTTTCTAAATACATTCAAATATGTATCCGCTCATGAGACAATAACCCTGATAAATGCTTCAA
TAATATTGAAAAAGGAAGAGTATGCGCTCACGCAACTGGTCCAGAACCTTGACCGAACGCAGCGGTGGTA
ACGGCGCAGTGGCGGTTTTCATGGCTTGTTATGACTGTTTTTTTTTGGGGTACAGTCTATGCCTCGGGCA
TCCAAGCAGCAAGCGCGTTACGCCGTGGGTCGATGTTTGATGTTATGGAGCAGCAACGATGTTACGCAGC
AGGGCAGTCGCCCTAAAACAAAGTTAAACATCATGAGGGAAGCGGTGATCGCCGAAGTATCGACTCAACT
ATCAGAGGTAGTTGGCGTCATCGAGCGCCATCTCGAACCGACGTTGCTGGCCGTACATTTGTACGGCTCC
GCAGTGGATGGCGGCCTGAAGCCACACAGCGATATTGATTTGCTGGTTACGGTGACCGTAAGGCTTGATG
AAACAACGCGGCGAGCTTTGATCAACGACCTTTTGGAAACTTCGGCTTCCCCTGGAGAGAGCGAGATTCT
CCGCGCTGTAGAAGTCACCATTGTTGTGCACGACGACATCATTCCGTGGCGTTATCCAGCTAAGCGCGAA
CTGCAATTTGGAGAATGGCAGCGCAATGACATTCTTGCAGGTATCTTCGAGCCAGCCACGATCGACATTG
ATCTGGCTATCTTGCTGACAAAAGCAAGAGAACATAGCGTTGCCTTGGTAGGTCCAGCGGCGGAGGAACT
CTTTGATCCGGTTCCTGAACAGGATCTATTTGAGGCGCTAAATGAAACCTTAACGCTATGGAACTCGCCG
CCCGACTGGGCTGGCGATGAGCGAAATGTAGTGCTTACGTTGTCCCGCATTTGGTACAGCGCAGTAACCG
GCAAAATCGCGCCGAAGGATGTCGCTGCCGACTGGGCAATGGAGCGCCTGCCGGCCCAGTATCAGCCCGT
CATACTTGAAGCTAGACAGGCTTATCTTGGACAAGAAGAAGATCGCTTGGCCTCGCGCGCAGATCAGTTG
GAAGAATTTGTCCATTACGTAAAAGGCGAGATCACCAAGGTAGTCGGCAAATAACTGTCAGACCAAGTTT
ACTCATATATACTTTAGATTGATTTAAAACTTCATTTTTAATTTAAAAGGATCTAGGTGAAGATCCTTTT
TGATAATCTCATGACCAAAATCCCTTAACGTGAGTTTTCGTTCCACTGAGCGTCAGACCCCGTAGAAAAG
ATCAAAGGATCTTCTTGAGATCCTTTTTTTCTGCGCGTAATCTGCTGCTTGCAAACAAAAAAACCACCGC
TACCAGCGGTGGTTTGTTTGCCGGATCAAGAGCTACCAACTCTTTTTCCGAAGGTAACTGGCTTCAGCAG
AGCGCAGATACCAAATACTGTTCTTCTAGTGTAGCCGTAGTTAGGCCACCACTTCAAGAACTCTGTAGCA
CCGCCTACATACCTCGCTCTGCTAATCCTGTTACCAGTGGCTGCTGCCAGTGGCGATAAGTCGTGTCTTA
CCGGGTTGGACTCAAGACGATAGTTACCGGATAAGGCGCAGCGGTCGGGCTGAACGGGGGGTTCGTGCAC
ACAGCCCAGCTTGGAGCGAACGACCTACACCGAACTGAGATACCTACAGCGTGAGCTATGAGAAAGCGCC
ACGCTTCCCGAAGGGAGAAAGGCGGACAGGTATCCGGTAAGCGGCAGGGTCGGAACAGGAGAGCGCACGA
GGGAGCTTCCAGGGGGAAACGCCTGGTATCTTTATAGTCCTGTCGGGTTTCGCCACCTCTGACTTGAGCG
TCGATTTTTGTGATGCTCGTCAGGGGGGCGGAGCCTATGGAAAAACGCCAGCAACGCGGCCTTTTTACGG
TTCCTGGCCTTTTGCTGGCCTTTTGCTCACATGTTCTTTCCTGCGTTATCCCCTGATTCTGTGGATAACC
GTATTACCGCCTTTGAGTGAGCTGATACCGCTCGCCGCAGCCGAACGACCGAGCGCAGCGAGTCAGTGAG
CGAGGAAGCGGAAGAGCGCCCAATACGCAAACCGCCTCTCCCCGCGCGTTGGCCGATTCATTAATCACTC
TGTGGTCTCAAATGTTGTCTTCGCAGCTGGCACGACAGGTTTCCCGACTGGAAAGCGGGCAGTGAGCGCA
ACGCAATTAATGTGAGTTAGCTCACTCATTAGGCACCCCAGGCTTTACACTTTATGCTTCCGGCTCGTAT
GTTGTGTGGAATTGTGAGCGGATAACAATTTCACACAGGAAACAGCTATGACCATGATTACGCCAAGCTT
GCATGCCTGCAGGTCGACTCTAGAGGATCCCCGGGTACCGAGCTCGAATTCACTGGCCGTCGTTTTACAA
CGTCGTGACTGGGAAAACCCTGGCGTTACCCAACTTAATCGCCTTGCAGCACATCCCCCTTTCGCCAGCT
GGCGTAATAGCGAAGAGGCCCGCACCGATCGCCCTTCCCAACAGTTGCGCAGCCTGAATGGCGAATGGCG
CCTGATGCGGTATTTTCTCCTTACGCATCTGTGCGGTATTTCACACCGCATATGGTGCACTCTCAGTACA
ATCTGCTCTGATGCCGCATAGTTAAGCCAGCCCCGACACCCGCCAACACCCGCTGACGCGCCCTGACGGG
CTTGTCTGCTCCCGGCATCCGCTTACAGACAAGCTGTGACGAAGACA
Features (pLannotate 1.2.2; 12 found; start..end, strand, type, name):
    127..231     +  promoter       AmpR promoter: bla
    222..302     -  CDS            int (fragment): INT2_ECOLX - Protein inferred from homology: Swiss-Prot protein existence level 3. Putative integrase believed to be involved in the insertion of antibiotic resistance genes into plasmids and transposons. From Escherichia coli.
    390..446     +  CDS            GmR (fragment): gentamycin acetyltransferase; aacC1; confers resistance to gentamycin
    453..1241    +  CDS            aadA: S3AD_ECOLX - Experimental evidence at protein level: Swiss-Prot protein existence level 1. Mediates bacterial resistance to the antibiotics streptomycin and spectinomycin. From Escherichia coli.
   1415..2003    +  rep_origin     ori: high-copy-number ColE1/pMB1/pBR322/pUC origin of replication
   2186..2302    +  CDS            lacI (fragment): LACI_ECOLI - Experimental evidence at protein level: Swiss-Prot protein existence level 1. Repressor of the lactose operon. Binds allolactose as an inducer. From Escherichia coli (strain K12).
   2318..2339    +  protein_bind   CAP binding site: CAP binding activates transcription in the presence of cAMP. E. coli catabolite activator protein
   2354..2384    +  promoter       lac promoter: promoter for the E. coli lac operon
   2392..2408    +  protein_bind   lac operator: The lac repressor binds to the lac operator to inhibit transcription in E. coli. This inhibition can be relieved by adding lactose or isopropyl-β-D-thiogalactopyranoside (IPTG). lac repressor encoded by lacI
   2445..2501    -  misc_feature   MCS: pUC18/19 multiple cloning site
   2498..2655    +  CDS            lacZα (fragment): LacZα fragment of β-galactosidase; lacZ fragment
   2661..2760    -  misc_feature   bom (fragment): basis of mobility region from pBR322
