[The description below was written by a language model from this plasmid's Addgene catalogue record and pLannotate feature annotations shown in this document.]
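Description:
pICSL01005 is a small (about 2.8 kb) empty-backbone cloning vector for synthetic biology, catalogued as a Level 0 acceptor for coding sequences that are to receive a C-terminal tag. The backbone is listed as pUAP1, and no insert is present. In hierarchical modular assembly schemes such as Golden Gate/MoClo, "Level 0" refers to the tier at which individual standard parts (promoters, coding sequences, tags, terminators) are domesticated and stored. An acceptor for a CDS destined for C-terminal tagging would normally hold a coding sequence lacking a stop codon so it can later be fused in frame to a downstream tag module. The record does not state the restriction enzymes, the overhangs or the precise assembly standard used, and none of these sites are annotated in the feature table.

The plasmid is maintained in E. coli at high copy through a ColE1/pUC-type origin, and it is selected with spectinomycin via a full-length aadA gene (streptomycin/spectinomycin adenylyltransferase) that lies downstream of an AmpR (bla) promoter. Short fragments of an integrase and a gentamicin acetyltransferase gene next to aadA appear to be remnants of the integron-derived source of the resistance cassette rather than functional genes. The cloning region is a lac cassette comprising a CAP binding site, lac promoter, lac operator, a pUC18/19-type multiple cloning site and a lacZα fragment. This arrangement is typical of acceptors in which replacing lacZα with the incoming part allows blue/white screening, although the record does not explicitly describe this. Fragments of lacI and of the pBR322 bom region are also detected as backbone remnants.
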