Addgene plasmid #174575: pICSL01005
Purpose: (Empty Backbone) Level 0 Acceptor for CDS to be C-tagged
Depositing lab: Mark Banfield. Depositing organization: John Innes Centre.
Backbone
  Vector backbone: pUAP1
  Vector type: Synthetic Biology
Growth in bacteria
  Bacterial resistance: Spectinomycin, 50 μg/mL
  Growth temperature: 37°C
  Growth strain: DH5alpha
  Copy number: High Copy
Gene/Insert
  Gene/Insert name: None
Terms and licenses: Academic/Nonprofit Terms; Industry Terms: Not Available to Industry
How to cite: pICSL01005 was a gift from Mark Banfield (Addgene plasmid # 174575 ; http://n2t.net/addgene:174575 ; RRID:Addgene_174575)
